>Addgene plasmid #144315 | TFORF1892 | addgene full sequence | sequence record 404159 | Addgene NGS Result
TTAATGTAGTCTTATGCAATACTCTTGTAGTCTTGCAACATGGTAACGATGAGTTAGCAACATGCCTTAC
AAGGAGAGAAAAAGCACCGTGCATGCCGATTGGTGGAAGTAAGGTGGTACGATCGTGCCTTATTAGGAAG
GCAACAGACGGGTCTGACATGGATTGGACGAACCACTGAATTGCCGCATTGCAGAGATATTGTATTTAAG
TGCCTAGCTCGATACATAAACGGGTCTCTCTGGTTAGACCAGATCTGAGCCTGGGAGCTCTCTGGCTAAC
TAGGGAACCCACTGCTTAAGCCTCAATAAAGCTTGCCTTGAGTGCTTCAAGTAGTGTGTGCCCGTCTGTT
GTGTGACTCTGGTAACTAGAGATCCCTCAGACCCTTTTAGTCAGTGTGGAAAATCTCTAGCAGTGGCGCC
CGAACAGGGACTTGAAAGCGAAAGGGAAACCAGAGGAGCTCTCTCGACGCAGGACTCGGCTTGCTGAAGC
GCGCACGGCAAGAGGCGAGGGGCGGCGACTGGTGAGTACGCCAAAAATTTTGACTAGCGGAGGCTAGAAG
GAGAGAGATGGGTGCGAGAGCGTCAGTATTAAGCGGGGGAGAATTAGATCGCGATGGGAAAAAATTCGGT
TAAGGCCAGGGGGAAAGAAAAAATATAAATTAAAACATATAGTATGGGCAAGCAGGGAGCTAGAACGATT
CGCAGTTAATCCTGGCCTGTTAGAAACATCAGAAGGCTGTAGACAAATACTGGGACAGCTACAACCATCC
CTTCAGACAGGATCAGAAGAACTTAGATCATTATATAATACAGTAGCAACCCTCTATTGTGTGCATCAAA
GGATAGAGATAAAAGACACCAAGGAAGCTTTAGACAAGATAGAGGAAGAGCAAAACAAAAGTAAGACCAC
CGCACAGCAAGCGGCCGCTGATCTTCAGACCTGGAGGAGGAGATATGAGGGACAATTGGAGAAGTGAATT
ATATAAATATAAAGTAGTAAAAATTGAACCATTAGGAGTAGCACCCACCAAGGCAAAGAGAAGAGTGGTG
CAGAGAGAAAAAAGAGCAGTGGGAATAGGAGCTTTGTTCCTTGGGTTCTTGGGAGCAGCAGGAAGCACTA
TGGGCGCAGCGTCAATGACGCTGACGGTACAGGCCAGACAATTATTGTCTGGTATAGTGCAGCAGCAGAA
CAATTTGCTGAGGGCTATTGAGGCGCAACAGCATCTGTTGCAACTCACAGTCTGGGGCATCAAGCAGCTC
CAGGCAAGAATCCTGGCTGTGGAAAGATACCTAAAGGATCAACAGCTCCTGGGGATTTGGGGTTGCTCTG
GAAAACTCATTTGCACCACTGCTGTGCCTTGGAATGCTAGTTGGAGTAATAAATCTCTGGAACAGATTTG
GAATCACACGACCTGGATGGAGTGGGACAGAGAAATTAACAATTACACAAGCTTAATACACTCCTTAATT
GAAGAATCGCAAAACCAGCAAGAAAAGAATGAACAAGAATTATTGGAATTAGATAAATGGGCAAGTTTGT
GGAATTGGTTTAACATAACAAATTGGCTGTGGTATATAAAATTATTCATAATGATAGTAGGAGGCTTGGT
AGGTTTAAGAATAGTTTTTGCTGTACTTTCTATAGTGAATAGAGTTAGGCAGGGATATTCACCATTATCG
TTTCAGACCCACCTCCCAACCCCGAGGGGACCCATGCATTGCATCTCAATTAGTCAGCAACCAGGTGTGG
AAAGTCCCCAGGCTCCCCAGCAGGCAGAAGTATGCAAAGCATGCGTCTCAATTAGTCAGCAACCATAGTC
CCGCCCCTAACTCCGCCCATCCCGCCCCTAACTCCGCCCAGTTCCGCCCATTCTCCGCCCCATGGCTGAC
TAATTTTTTTTATTTATGCAGAGGCCGAGGCCGCCTCGGCCTCTGAGCTATTCCAGAAGTAGTGAGGAGG
CTTTTTTGGAGGCCTAGGCTTTTGCAAAAAGCTTTCTAGAGGTACCACCGGAGCTTACCATGACCGAGTA
CAAGCCCACGGTGCGCCTCGCCACCCGCGACGACGTCCCCAGGGCCGTACGCACCCTCGCCGCCGCGTTC
GCCGACTACCCCGCCACGCGCCACACCGTCGATCCGGACCGCCACATCGAGCGGGTCACCGAGCTGCAAG
AACTCTTCCTCACGCGCGTCGGGCTCGACATCGGCAAGGTGTGGGTCGCGGACGACGGCGCCGCCGTGGC
GGTCTGGACCACGCCGGAGAGCGTCGAAGCGGGGGCGGTGTTCGCCGAGATCGGCCCGCGCATGGCCGAG
TTGAGCGGTTCCCGGCTGGCCGCGCAGCAACAGATGGAAGGCCTCCTGGCGCCGCACCGGCCCAAGGAGC
CCGCGTGGTTCCTGGCCACCGTCGGCGTCTCGCCCGACCACCAGGGCAAGGGTCTGGGCAGCGCCGTCGT
GCTCCCCGGAGTGGAGGCGGCCGAGCGCGCCGGGGTGCCCGCCTTCCTGGAGACCTCCGCGCCCCGCAAC
CTCCCCTTCTACGAGCGGCTCGGCTTCACCGTCACCGCCGACGTCGAGGTGCCCGAAGGACCGCGCACCT
GGTGCATGACCCGCAAGCCCGGTGCCAGTTAACGAATTCTAGATCTTGAGACAAATGGCAGTATTCATCC
ACAATTTTAAAAGAAAAGGGGGGATTGGGGGGTACAGTGCAGGGGAAAGAATAGTAGACATAATAGCAAC
AGACATACAAACTAAAGAATTACAAAAACAAATTACAAAAATTCAAAATTTTCGGGTTTATTACAGGGAC
AGCAGAGATCCACTTTGGCGCCGGCTCGAGGCCTGCAGGTGCAAAGATGGATAAAGTTTTAAACAGAGAG
GAATCTTTGCAGCTAATGGACCTTCTAGGTCTTGAAAGGAGTGGGAATTGGCTCCGGTGCCCGTCAGTGG
GCAGAGCGCACATCGCCCACAGTCCCCGAGAAGTTGGGGGGAGGGGTCGGCAATTGAACCGGTGCCTAGA
GAAGGTGGCGCGGGGTAAACTGGGAAAGTGATGTCGTGTACTGGCTCCGCCTTTTTCCCGAGGGTGGGGG
AGAACCGTATATAAGTGCAGTAGTCGCCGTGAACGTTCTTTTTCGCAACGGGTTTGCCGCCAGAACACAG
GTAAGTGCCGTGTGTGGTTCCCGCGGGCCTGGCCTCTTTACGGGTTATGGCCCTTGCGTGCCTTGAATTA
CTTCCACCTGGCTGCAGTACGTGATTCTTGATCCCGAGCTTCGGGTTGGAAGTGGGTGGGAGAGTTCGAG
GCCTTGCGCTTAAGGAGCCCCTTCGCCTCGTGCTTGAGTTGAGGCCTGGCCTGGGCGCTGGGGCCGCCGC
GTGCGAATCTGGTGGCACCTTCGCGCCTGTCTCGCTGCTTTCGATAAGTCTCTAGCCATTTAAAATTTTT
GATGACCTGCTGCGACGCTTTTTTTCTGGCAAGATAGTCTTGTAAATGCGGGCCAAGATCTGCACACTGG
TATTTCGGTTTTTGGGGCCGCGGGCGGCGACGGGGCCCGTGCGTCCCAGCGCACATGTTCGGCGAGGCGG
GGCCTGCGAGCGCGGCCACCGAGAATCGGACGGGGGTAGTCTCAAGCTGGCCGGCCTGCTCTGGTGCCTG
GCCTCGCGCCGCCGTGTATCGCCCCGCCCTGGGCGGCAAGGCTGGCCCGGTCGGCACCAGTTGCGTGAGC
GGAAAGATGGCCGCTTCCCGGCCCTGCTGCAGGGAGCTCAAAATGGAGGACGCGGCGCTCGGGAGAGCGG
GCGGGTGAGTCACCCACACAAAGGAAAAGGGCCTTTCCGTCCTCAGCCGTCGCTTCATGTGACTCCACGG
AGTACCGGGCGCCGTCCAGGCACCTCGATTAGTTCTCGAGCTTTTGGAGTACGTCGTCTTTAGGTTGGGG
GGAGGGGTTTTATGCGATGGAGTTTCCCCACACTGAGTGGGTGGAGACTGAAGTTAGGCCAGCTTGGCAC
TTGATGTAATTCTCCTTGGAATTTGCCCTTTTTGAGTTTGGATCTTGGTTCATTCTCAAGCCTCAGACAG
TGGTTCAAAGTTTTTTTCTTCCATTTCAGGTGTCGTGAGGCTAGCACCGCCACCATGTCTGGCGGCGCCG
CAGAGAAGCAGAGCAGCACTCCCGGTTCCCTGTTCCTCTCGCCGCCGGCTCCTGCCCCCAAGAATGGCTC
CAGCTCCGATTCCTCCGTGGGGGAGAAACTGGGAGCCGCGGCCGCCGACGCTGTGACCGGCAGGACCGAG
GAGTACAGGCGCCGCCGCCACACTATGGACAAGGACAGCCGTGGGGCGGCCGCGACCACTACCACCACTG
AGCACCGCTTCTTCCGCCGGAGCGTCATCTGTGACTCCAATGCCACTGCACTGGAGCTTCCCGGCCTTCC
TCTTTCCCTGCCCCAGCCCAGCATCCCCGCGGCTGTCCCGCAGAGTGCTCCACCGGAGCCCCACCGGGAA
GAGACCGTGACCGCCACCGCCACTTCCCAGGTAGCCCAGCAGCCTCCAGCCGCTGCCGCCCCTGGGGAAC
AGGCCGTCGCGGGCCCTGCCCCCTCGACTGTCCCCAGCAGTACCAGCAAAGACCGCCCAGTGTCCCAGCC
TAGCCTTGTGGGGAGCAAAGAGGAGCCGCCGCCGGCGAGAAGTGGCAGCGGCGGCGGCAGCGCCAAGGAG
CCACAGGAGGAACGGAGCCAGCAGCAGGATGATATCGAAGAGCTGGAGACCAAGGCCGTGGGAATGTCTA
ACGATGGCCGCTTTCTCAAGTTTGACATCGAAATCGGCAGAGGCTCCTTTAAGACGGTCTACAAAGGTCT
GGACACTGAAACCACCGTGGAAGTCGCCTGGTGTGAACTGCAGGATCGAAAATTAACAAAGTCTGAGAGG
CAGAGATTTAAAGAAGAAGCTGAAATGTTAAAAGGTCTTCAGCATCCCAATATTGTTAGATTTTATGATT
CCTGGGAATCCACAGTAAAAGGAAAGAAGTGCATTGTTTTGGTGACTGAACTTATGACGTCTGGAACACT
TAAAACGTATCTGAAAAGGTTTAAAGTGATGAAGATCAAAGTTCTAAGAAGCTGGTGCCGTCAGATCCTT
AAAGGTCTTCAGTTTCTTCATACTCGAACTCCACCTATCATTCACCGCGATCTTAAATGTGACAACATCT
TTATCACCGGCCCTACTGGCTCAGTCAAGATTGGAGACCTCGGTCTGGCAACCCTGAAGCGGGCTTCTTT
TGCCAAGAGTGTGATAGGTACCCCAGAGTTCATGGCCCCTGAGATGTATGAGGAGAAATATGATGAATCC
GTTGACGTTTATGCTTTTGGGATGTGCATGCTTGAGATGGCTACATCTGAATATCCTTACTCGGAGTGCC
AAAATGCTGCACAGATCTACCGTCGCGTGACCAGTGGGGTGAAGCCAGCCAGTTTTGACAAAGTAGCAAT
TCCTGAAGTGAAGGAAATTATTGAAGGATGCATACGACAAAACAAAGATGAAAGATATTCCATCAAAGAC
CTTTTGAACCATGCCTTCTTCCAAGAGGAAACAGGAGTACGGGTAGAATTAGCAGAAGAAGATGATGGAG
AAAAAATAGCCATAAAATTATGGCTACGTATTGAAGATATTAAGAAATTAAAGGGAAAATACAAAGATAA
TGAAGCTATTGAGTTTTCTTTTGATTTAGAGAGAGATGTCCCAGAAGATGTTGCACAAGAAATGGTAGAG
TCTGGGTATGTCTGTGAAGGTGATCACAAGACCATGGCTAAAGCTATCAAAGACAGAGTATCATTAATTA
AGAGGAAACGAGAGCAGCGGCAGTTGGTACGGGAGGAGCAAGAAAAAAAAAAGCAGGAAGAGAGCAGTCT
CAAACAGCAGGTAGAACAATCCAGTGCTTCCCAGACAGGAATCAAGCAGCTCCCTTCTGCTAGCACCGGC
ATACCTACTGCTTCTACCACTTCAGCTTCAGTTTCTACACAAGTAGAACCTGAAGAACCTGAGGCAGATC
AACATCAACAACTACAGTACCAGCAACCCAGTATATCTGTGTTATCTGATGGGACGGTTGACAGTGGTCA
GGGATCCTCTGTCTTCACAGAATCTCGAGTGAGCAGCCAACAGACAGTTTCATATGGTTCCCAACATGAA
CAGGCACATTCTACAGGCACAGTCCCAGGGCATATACCTTCTACTGTCCAAGCACAGTCTCAGCCCCATG
GGGTATATCCACCCTCAAGTGTGCCTCGTCGTGGCCGTAGCATGTCGGTTTGTGTTCCCATCTTTCTGCT
GTTGCCTCTGTGTCCCGCATCTCTCCCAGTGCTCTTCCACCCCACCGCCAGTACTGTCTGCACCTCTTTC
TCCTTCCCTCCTCCGGACTGCCCCGAGGAAACTTTTGCCGAAAAGCTTTCTAAAGCATTGGAGAGTGTCC
TGCCTATGCACTCTGCCTCTCAGCGCAAGCACCGACGCTCCAGCCTGCCTTCCCTCTTTGTCAGTACTCC
TCAGTCCATGGCGCATCCGTGTGGGGGGACCCCAACATACCCAGAATCACAGATATTTTTCCCAACTATT
CATGAACGTCCAGTTTCTTTTTCACCACCTCCCACCTGCCCACCGAAAGTAGCCATTTCCCAGCGGCGTA
AGAGCACCTCCTTCCTGGAAGCCCAAACTCACCACTTCCAACCCCTGCTGAGGACTGTTGGCCAAAGTCT
TCTTCCACCTGGTGGCAGCCCAACTAACTGGACACCAGAGGCCGTAGTTATGTTGGGTACTACAGCCAGT
AGAGTAACTGGAGAGTCATGTGAGATACAGGTCCATCCTATGTTTGAACCATCTCAAGTTTACAGTGACT
ATAGACCTGGACTAGTACTTCCAGAAGAAGCTCACTATTTTATTCCTCAGGAAGCAGTGTATGTAGCTGG
GGTACATTACCAGGCCCGGGTGGCAGAACAGTATGAGGGCATTCCATACAACTCATCAGTACTGTCAAGT
CCTATGAAACAGATACCTGAACAGAAGCCAGTACAAGGGGGCCCTACTTCAAGTTCTGTCTTTGAATTTC
CATCTGGACAGGCTTTCCTGGTAGGACACCTTCAGAATCTAAGATTAGATTCTGGATTGGGTCCGGGATC
TCCCCTCTCTAGTATTTCTGCACCTATCAGTACAGATGCTACACGTTTGAAATTTCACCCTGTCTTTGTT
CCTCATTCTGCGCCTGCTGTGTTAACTCATAACAATGAGAGCAGAAGCAACTGTGTATTTGAATTTCATG
TTCACACACCAAGCTCCTCTTCAGGAGAAGGAGGTGGAATTTTACCTCAGCGTGTTTACCGAAATCGGCA
GGTTGCAGTGGACTTGAATCAAGAAGAACTGCCTCCTCAATCAGTTGGATTACATGGCTACTTGCAGCCT
GTGACTGAAGAAAAGCATAATTACCATGCCCCAGAATTGACCGTTTCTGTGGTAGAGCCTATCGGACAGA
ACTGGCCAATAGGAAGCCCAGAATATTCCAGTGATTCCTCACAAATCACTTCTTCAGACCCCAGTGATTT
TCAGTCACCTCCCCCTACAGGGGGAGCAGCTGCACCTTTTGGCTCTGACGTCTCAATGCCCTTTATCCAT
CTGCCTCAGACAGTGTTACAAGAATCCCCACTTTTCTTCTGTTTCCCCCAAGGAACCACATCTCAGCAGG
TCTTAACTGCCTCATTTTCTTCAGGAGGATCTGCACTTCATCCACAGGCACAGGGGCAGAGCCAGGGTCA
GCCATCCTCAAGTAGCTTAACAGGGGTTTCATCTTCCCAACCCATACAACATCCTCAGCAGCAGCAGGGA
ATACAGCAGACAGCCCCTCCTCAACAGACAGTGCAGTATTCACTTTCACAGACATCAACCTCCAGTGAGG
CCACTACTGCACAGCCAGTGAGTCAGCCTCAAGCTCCACAAGTCTTGCCTCAAGTATCAGCTGGAAAACA
GAGTACTCAGGGAGTCTCTCAGGTTGCTCCTGCAGAGCCAGTTGCAGTAGCACAGACCCAAGCTACCCAG
CCGACCACTTTGGCTTCCTCTGTAGACAGTGCACATTCAGATGTTGCTTCAGGTATGAGTGATGGCAATG
AGAACGTCCCATCTTCCAGTGGAAGGCATGAAGGAAGAACTACAAAACGGCATTACCGAAAATCTGTAAG
GAGTCGCTCTCGACATGAAAAAACTTCACGCCCAAAATTAAGAATTTTGAATGTTTCAAATAAAGGAGAC
CGAGTAGTAGAATGTCAATTAGAGACTCATAATAGGAAAATGGTTACATTCAAATTTGACCTAGATGGTG
ACAACCCCGAGGAGATAGCAACAATTATGGTGAACAATGACTTTATTCTAGCAATAGAGAGAGAGTCGTT
TGTGGATCAAGTGCGAGAAATTATTGAAAAAGCTGATGAAATGCTCAGTGAGGATGTCAGTGTGGAACCA
GAGGGTGATCAGGGATTGGAGAGTCTACAAGGAAAGGATGACTATGGCTTTTCAGGTTCTCAGAAATTGG
AAGGAGAGTTCAAACAACCAATTCCTGCGTCTTCCATGCCACAGCAAATAGGCATTCCTACCAGTTCTTT
AACTCAAGTTGTTCATTCTGCGGGAAGGCGGTTTATAGTGAGTCCTGTGCCAGAAAGCCGATTACGAGAA
TCAAAAGTTTTCCCCAGTGAAATAACAGATACAGTTGCTGCCTCTACAGCTCAGAGCCCTGGAATGAACT
TGTCTCACTCTGCATCATCCCTTAGTCTACAACAGGCCTTTTCTGAACTTAGACGTGCCCAAATGACAGA
AGGACCCAACACAGCACCTCCAAACTTTAGTCATACAGGACCAACATTTCCAGTAGTACCTCCTTTCTTA
AGTAGCATTGCTGGAGTCCCAACCACAGCAGCAGCCACAGCACCAGTCCCTGCAACAAGCAGCCCTCCTA
ATGACATTTCCACATCAGTAATTCAGTCTGAGGTTACAGTGCCCACTGAAGAGGGGATTGCTGGAGTTGC
CACCAGCACAGGTGTGGTAACTTCAGGTGGTCTCCCCATACCACCTGTGTCTGAATCACCAGTACTTTCC
AGCGTAGTTTCAAGTATCACAATACCTGCAGTTGTCTCAATATCTACTACATCCCCGTCACTTCAAGTCC
CCACATCCACATCTGAGATCGTTGTTTCTAGTACAGCACTGTATCCTTCAGTAACAGTTTCAGCAACTTC
AGCCTCTGCAGGGGGCAGTACTGCTACCCCAGGTCCTAAGCCTCCAGCTGTAGTATCTCAGCAGGCAGCA
GGCAGCACTACTGTGGGAGCCACATTAACATCAGTTTCTACCACCACTTCATTCCCAAGCACAGCTTCAC
AGCTGTGCATTCAGCTTAGCAGCAGTACTTCTACTCCTACTTTAGCTGAAACCGTGGTAGTTAGCGCACA
CTCACTAGATAAGACATCTCATAGCAGTACAACTGGATTGGCTTTCTCCCTCTCTGCACCATCTTCCTCT
TCCTCTCCTGGAGCAGGAGTGTCTAGTTATATTTCTCAGCCTGGTGGGCTGCATCCTTTGGTCATTCCAT
CAGTGATAGCTTCTACTCCTATTCTTCCCCAAGCAGCAGGACCTACTTCTACACCTTTATTACCCCAAGT
ACCTAGTATCCCACCCTTGGTACAGCCTGTTGCCAATGTGCCTGCTGTACAGCAGACACTAATTCATAGT
CAGCCTCAACCAGCTTTGCTTCCCAACCAGCCCCATACTCATTGTCCTGAAGTAGATTCTGATACACAAC
CCAAAGCTCCTGGAATTGATGACATAAAGACTCTAGAAGAAAAGCTGCGGTCTCTGTTCAGTGAACACAG
CTCATCTGGAGCTCAGCATGCCTCTGTCTCACTGGAGACCTCACTAGTCATAGAGAGCACTGTCACACCA
GGCATCCCAACTACTGCTGTTGCACCAAGCAAACTCCTGACTTCTACCACAAGTACTTGCTTACCACCAA
CCAATTTACCACTAGGAACAGTTGCTTTGCCAGTTACACCAGTGGTCACACCTGGGCAAGTTTCTACCCC
AGTCAGCACTACTACATCAGGAGTGAAACCTGGAACTGCTCCCTCCAAGCCACCTCTAACTAAGGCTCCG
GTGCTGCCAGTGGGTACTGAACTTCCAGCAGGTACTCTACCCAGCGAGCAGCTGCCACCTTTTCCAGGAC
CTTCTCTAACCCAGTCCCAGCAACCTCTAGAGGATCTTGATGCTCAATTGAGAAGAACACTTAGTCCAGA
GATGATCACAGTGACTTCTGCGGTTGGTCCTGTGTCCATGGCGGCTCCAACAGCAATCACAGAAGCAGGA
ACACAGCCTCAGAAGGGTGTTTCTCAAGTCAAAGAAGGCCCTGTCCTAGCAACTAGTTCAGGAGCTGGTG
TTTTTAAGATGGGACGATTTCAGGTTTCTGTTGCAGCAGACGGTGCCCAGAAAGAGGGTAAAAATAAGTC
AGAAGATGCAAAGTCTGTTCATTTTGAATCCAGCACCTCAGAGTCCTCAGTGCTATCAAGTAGTAGTCCA
GAGAGTACCTTGGTGAAACCAGAGCCGAATGGCATAACCATCCCTGGTATCTCTTCAGATGTGCCAGAGA
GTGCCCACAAAACTACTGCCTCAGAGGCAAAGTCAGACACTGGGCAGCCTACCAAGGTTGGACGTTTTCA
GGTGACAACTACAGCAAACAAAGTGGGTCGTTTCTCTGTATCAAAAACTGAGGACAAGATCACTGACACA
AAGAAAGAAGGACCAGTGGCATCTCCTCCTTTTATGGATTTGGAACAAGCTGTTCTTCCTGCTGTGATAC
CAAAGAAAGAGAAGCCTGAACTGTCAGAGCCTTCACATCTAAATGGGCCGTCTTCTGACCCGGAGGCCGC
TTTTTTAAGTAGGGATGTGGATGATGGTTCCGGTAGTCCACACTCGCCCCATCAGCTGAGCTCAAAGAGC
CTTCCTAGCCAGAATCTAAGTCAAAGCCTTAGTAATTCATTTAACTCCTCTTACATGAGTAGCGACAATG
AGTCAGATATCGAAGATGAAGACTTAAAGTTAGAGCTGCGACGACTACGAGATAAACATCTCAAAGAGAT
TCAGGACCTGCAGAGTCGCCAGAAGCATGAAATTGAATCTTTGTATACCAAACTGGGCAAGGTGCCCCCT
GCTGTTATTATTCCCCCAGCTGCTCCCCTTTCAGGGAGAAGACGACGACCCACTAAAAGCAAAGGCAGCA
AATCTAGTCGAAGCAGTTCCTTGGGGAATAAAAGCCCCCAGCTTTCAGGTAACCTGTCTGGTCAGAGTGC
AGCTTCAGTCTTGCACCCCCAGCAGACCCTCCACCCTCCTGGCAACATCCCAGAGTCCGGGCAGAATCAG
CTGTTACAGCCCCTTAAGCCATCTCCCTCCAGTGACAACCTCTATTCAGCCTTCACCAGTGATGGTGCCA
TTTCAGTACCAAGCCTTTCTGCTCCAGGTCAAGGAACCAGCAGCACAAACACTGTTGGGGCAACAGTGAA
CAGCCAAGCCGCCCAAGCTCAGCCTCCTGCCATGACGTCCAGCAGGAAGGGCACATTCACAGATGACTTG
CACAAGTTGGTAGACAATTGGGCCCGAGATGCCATGAATCTCTCAGGCAGGAGAGGAAGCAAAGGGCACA
TGAATTACGAGGGCCCTGGAATGGCAAGGAAGTTCTCTGCACCTGGGCAACTGTGCATCTCCATGACCTC
GAACCTGGGTGGCTCTGCCCCCATCTCTGCAGCATCAGCTACCTCTCTAGGTCACTTCACCAAGTCTATG
TGCCCCCCACAGCAGTATGGCTTTCCAGCTACCCCATTTGGCGCTCAATGGAGTGGGACGGGTGGCCCAG
CACCACAGCCACTTGGCCAGTTCCAACCTGTGGGAACTGCCTCCTTGCAGAATTTCAACATCAGCAATTT
GCAGAAATCCATCAGCAACCCCCCAGGCTCCAACCTGCGGACCACTTAGTAATGAACTAGTCCGTAACTT
GAAAGTATTTCGATTTCTTGGCTTTATATATCTTGTGGAAAGGACGAGGCTGATGTCAGGGATGGTGTGA
CACGCGTTAAGTCGACAATCAACCTCTGGATTACAAAATTTGTGAAAGATTGACTGGTATTCTTAACTAT
GTTGCTCCTTTTACGCTATGTGGATACGCTGCTTTAATGCCTTTGTATCATGCTATTGCTTCCCGTATGG
CTTTCATTTTCTCCTCCTTGTATAAATCCTGGTTGCTGTCTCTTTATGAGGAGTTGTGGCCCGTTGTCAG
GCAACGTGGCGTGGTGTGCACTGTGTTTGCTGACGCAACCCCCACTGGTTGGGGCATTGCCACCACCTGT
CAGCTCCTTTCCGGGACTTTCGCTTTCCCCCTCCCTATTGCCACGGCGGAACTCATCGCCGCCTGCCTTG
CCCGCTGCTGGACAGGGGCTCGGCTGTTGGGCACTGACAATTCCGTGGTGTTGTCGGGGAAATCATCGTC
CTTTCCTTGGCTGCTCGCCTGTGTTGCCACCTGGATTCTGCGCGGGACGTCCTTCTGCTACGTCCCTTCG
GCCCTCAATCCAGCGGACCTTCCTTCCCGCGGCCTGCTGCCGGCTCTGCGGCCTCTTCCGCGTCTTCGCC
TTCGCCCTCAGACGAGTCGGATCTCCCTTTGGGCCGCCTCCCCGCGTCGACTTTAAGACCAATGACTTAC
AAGGCAGCTGTAGATCTTAGCCACTTTTTAAAAGAAAAGGGGGGACTGGAAGGGCTAATTCACTCCCAAC
GAAGACAAGATCTGCTTTTTGCTTGTACTGGGTCTCTCTGGTTAGACCAGATCTGAGCCTGGGAGCTCTC
TGGCTAACTAGGGAACCCACTGCTTAAGCCTCAATAAAGCTTGCCTTGAGTGCTTCAAGTAGTGTGTGCC
CGTCTGTTGTGTGACTCTGGTAACTAGAGATCCCTCAGACCCTTTTAGTCAGTGTGGAAAATCTCTAGCA
GTACGTATAGTAGTTCATGTCATCTTATTATTCAGTATTTATAACTTGCAAAGAAATGAATATCAGAGAG
TGAGAGGAACTTGTTTATTGCAGCTTATAATGGTTACAAATAAAGCAATAGCATCACAAATTTCACAAAT
AAAGCATTTTTTTCACTGCATTCTAGTTGTGGTTTGTCCAAACTCATCAATGTATCTTATCATGTCTGGC
TCTAGCTATCCCGCCCCTAACTCCGCCCATCCCGCCCCTAACTCCGCCCAGTTCCGCCCATTCTCCGCCC
CATGGCTGACTAATTTTTTTTATTTATGCAGAGGCCGAGGCCGCCTCGGCCTCTGAGCTATTCCAGAAGT
AGTGAGGAGGCTTTTTTGGAGGCCTAGGGACGTACCCAATTCGCCCTATAGTGAGTCGTATTACGCGCGC
TCACTGGCCGTCGTTTTACAACGTCGTGACTGGGAAAACCCTGGCGTTACCCAACTTAATCGCCTTGCAG
CACATCCCCCTTTCGCCAGCTGGCGTAATAGCGAAGAGGCCCGCACCGATCGCCCTTCCCAACAGTTGCG
CAGCCTGAATGGCGAATGGG
[124 nt withheld, positions 13601-13724]
C
[91 nt withheld, positions 13726-13816]
A
[49 nt withheld, positions 13818-13866]
CCTTTGACGTTGGAGTCCACGTTCTTT
[37 nt withheld, positions 13894-13930]
ACCCTATCTCGGTCTATTCTTTTGATTTATAAGGGATTTTGCCGATTTCGGCCTATTGGTTAAAAAATGA
GCTGATTTAACAAAAATTTAACGCGAATTTTAACAAAATATTAACGCTTACAATTTAGGTGGCACTTTTC
GGGGAAATGTGCGCGGAACCCCTATTTGTTTATTTTTCTAAATACATTCAAATATGTATCCGCTCATGAG
ACAATAACCCTGATAAATGCTTCAATAATATTGAAAAAGGAAGAGTATGAGTATTCAACATTTCCGTGTC
GCCCTTATTCCCTTTTTTGCGGCATTTTGCCTTCCTGTTTTTGCTCACCCAGAAACGCTGGTGAAAGTAA
AAGATGCTGAAGATCAGTTGGGTGCACGAGTGGGTTACATCGAACTGGATCTCAACAGCGGTAAGATCCT
TGAGAGTTTTCGCCCCGAAGAACGTTTTCCAATGATGAGCACTTTTAAAGTTCTGCTATGTGGCGCGGTA
TTATCCCGTATTGACGCCGGGCAAGAGCAACTCGGTCGCCGCATACACTATTCTCAGAATGACTTGGTTG
AGTACTCACCAGTCACAGAAAAGCATCTTACGGATGGCATGACAGTAAGAGAATTATGCAGTGCTGCCAT
AACCATGAGTGATAACACTGCGGCCAACTTACTTCTGACAACGATCGGAGGACCGAAGGAGCTAACCGCT
TTTTTGCACAACATGGGGGATCATGTAACTCGCCTTGATCGTTGGGAACCGGAGCTGAATGAAGCCATAC
CAAACGACGAGCGTGACACCACGATGCCTGTAGCAATGGCAACAACGTTGCGCAAACTATTAACTGGCGA
ACTACTTACTCTAGCTTCCCGGCAACAATTAATAGACTGGATGGAGGCGGATAAAGTTGCAGGACCACTT
CTGCGCTCGGCCCTTCCGGCTGGCTGGTTTATTGCTGATAAATCTGGAGCCGGTGAGCGTGGGTCTCGCG
GTATCATTGCAGCACTGGGGCCAGATGGTAAGCCCTCCCGTATCGTAGTTATCTACACGACGGGGAGTCA
GGCAACTATGGATGAACGAAATAGACAGATCGCTGAGATAGGTGCCTCACTGATTAAGCATTGGTAACTG
TCAGACCAAGTTTACTCATATATACTTTAGATTGATTTAAAACTTCATTTTTAATTTAAAAGGATCTAGG
TGAAGATCCTTTTTGATAATCTCATGACCAAAATCCCTTAACGTGAGTTTTCGTTCCACTGAGCGTCAGA
CCCCGTAGAAAAGATCAAAGGATCTTCTTGAGATCCTTTTTTTCTGCGCGTAATCTGCTGCTTGCAAACA
AAAAAACCACCGCTACCAGCGGTGGTTTGTTTGCCGGATCAAGAGCTACCAACTCTTTTTCCGAAGGTAA
CTGGCTTCAGCAGAGCGCAGATACCAAATACTGTTCTTCTAGTGTAGCCGTAGTTAGGCCACCACTTCAA
GAACTCTGTAGCACCGCCTACATACCTCGCTCTGCTAATCCTGTTACCAGTGGCTGCTGCCAGTGGCGAT
AAGTCGTGTCTTACCGGGTTGGACTCAAGACGATAGTTACCGGATAAGGCGCAGCGGTCGGGCTGAACGG
GGGGTTCGTGCACACAGCCCAGCTTGGAGCGAACGACCTACACCGAACTGAGATACCTACAGCGTGAGCT
ATGAGAAAGCGCCACGCTTCCCGAAGGGAGAAAGGCGGACAGGTATCCGGTAAGCGGCAGGGTCGGAACA
GGAGAGCGCACGAGGGAGCTTCCAGGGGGAAACGCCTGGTATCTTTATAGTCCTGTCGGGTTTCGCCACC
TCTGACTTGAGCGTCGATTTTTGTGATGCTCGTCAGGGGGGCGGAGCCTATGGAAAAACGCCAGCAACGC
GGCCTTTTTACGGTTCCTGGCCTTTTGCTGGCCTTTTGCTCACATGTTCTTTCCTGCGTTATCCCCTGAT
TCTGTGGATAACCGTATTACCGCCTTTGAGTGAGCTGATACCGCTCGCCGCAGCCGAACGACCGAGCGCA
GCGAGTCAGTGAGCGAGGAAGCGGAAGAGCGCCCAATACGCAAACCGCCTCTCCCCGCGCGTTGGCCGAT
TCATTAATGCAGCTGGCACGACAGGTTTCCCGACTGGAAAGCGGGCAGTGAGCGCAACGCAATTAATGTG
AGTTAGCTCACTCATTAGGCACCCCAGGCTTTACACTTTATGCTTCCGGCTCGTATGTTGTGTGGAATTG
TGAGCGGATAACAATTTCACACAGGAAACAGCTATGACCATGATTACGCCAAGCGCGCAATTAACCCTCA
CTAAAGGGAACAAAAGCTGGAGCTGCAAGC
Features (pLannotate 1.2.2; 31 found; start..end, strand, type, name):
      5..231     +  promoter       RSV promoter: Rous sarcoma virus enhancer/promoter
    232..412     +  LTR            5' LTR (truncated): truncated 5' long terminal repeat (LTR) from HIV-1
    459..584     +  misc_feature   HIV-1 Ψ: packaging signal of human immunodeficiency virus type 1
    568..931     +  CDS            HIV-1 gag (fragment): gag protein from human immunodeficiency virus 1; gag
   1077..1310    +  misc_feature   RRE: The Rev response element (RRE) of HIV-1 allows for Rev-dependent mRNA export from the nucleus to the cytoplasm.
   1687..1713    +  CDS            Rev (fragment): human immunodeficiency virus 1 (HIV-1) Rev protein; rev; enhances nuclear export of unspliced and incompletely spliced viral mRNAs
   1720..1743    +  promoter       SV40 promoter (fragment): SV40 early promoter
   1744..1815    +  promoter       SV40 promoter (fragment): SV40 enhancer and early promoter
   1839..1974    +  rep_origin     SV40 ori: SV40 origin of replication
   2020..2616    +  CDS            PuroR (fragment): puromycin N-acetyltransferase; pac from Streptomyces; confers resistance to puromycin
   2665..2782    +  misc_feature   cPPT/CTS: central polypurine tract and central termination sequence of HIV-1
   2847..2913    +  CDS            small t antigen (fragment): SV40 (simian virus 40) small t antigen
   2920..4098    +  promoter       EF-1α promoter: strong constitutive promoter for human elongation factor EF-1α
   4115..12016   +  CDS            WNK1: WNK1_HUMAN - Also known as HSN2 From Homo sapiens (Human).
  12032..12085   +  promoter       U6 promoter (fragment): RNA polymerase III promoter for human U6 snRNA
  12127..12715   +  misc_feature   WPRE: woodchuck hepatitis virus posttranscriptional regulatory element
  12766..12785   +  misc_feature   cPPT/CTS (fragment): central polypurine tract and central termination sequence of HIV-1
  12787..13020   +  LTR            3' LTR (ΔU3): self-inactivating 3' long terminal repeat (LTR) from HIV-1
  13098..13219   +  polyA_signal   SV40 poly(A) signal: SV40 polyadenylation signal
  13259..13394   +  rep_origin     SV40 ori: SV40 origin of replication
  13415..13433   -  promoter       T7 promoter: promoter for bacteriophage T7 RNA polymerase
  13441..13596   +  CDS            lacZα (fragment): LacZα fragment of β-galactosidase; lacZ fragment
  13601..14029   +  rep_origin     f1 ori (sequence partly withheld): f1 bacteriophage origin of replication; arrow indicates direction of (+) strand synthesis
  14082..14186   +  promoter       AmpR promoter: bla
  14187..15047   +  CDS            AmpR: β-lactamase; bla; confers resistance to ampicillin, carbenicillin, and related antibiotics
  15218..15806   +  rep_origin     ori: high-copy-number ColE1/pMB1/pBR322/pUC origin of replication
  15989..16081   +  CDS            lacI (fragment): lac repressor; lacI; The lac repressor binds to the lac operator to inhibit transcription in E. coli. This inhibition can be relieved by adding lactose or isopropyl-β-D-thiogalactopyranoside (IPTG).
  16094..16115   +  protein_bind   CAP binding site: CAP binding activates transcription in the presence of cAMP. E. coli catabolite activator protein
  16130..16160   +  promoter       lac promoter: promoter for the E. coli lac operon
  16164..16186   +  protein_bind   lac operator (fragment): The lac repressor binds to the lac operator to inhibit transcription in E. coli. This inhibition can be relieved by adding lactose or isopropyl-β-D-thiogalactopyranoside (IPTG). lac repressor encoded by lacI
  16229..16247   +  promoter       T3 promoter: promoter for bacteriophage T3 RNA polymerase
