[The description below was written by a language model from this plasmid's Addgene catalogue record and pLannotate feature annotations shown in this document.]
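Description:
TFORF1892 is a third-generation-style, self-inactivating HIV-1 lentiviral expression plasmid built on the pLX_TRC317 backbone and carrying the human WNK1 open reading frame. It belongs to a barcoded collection of transcription factor ORF constructs intended for pooled overexpression screens. The sequenced plasmid is about 16.3 kb, roughly half of which is the insert. It is maintained in E. coli at high copy through a ColE1/pUC-type origin with ampicillin selection (AmpR); an f1 origin and remnants of a lac/lacZα cloning region with T7 and T3 promoters are also present in the bacterial backbone. The depositor notes that the plasmid can recombine, which is consistent with its repeated LTRs and large size, and that the ORF portion was made by gene synthesis.

The viral genome is transcribed from an RSV promoter fused to a truncated 5' LTR, followed by the Ψ packaging signal with a partial gag sequence, the Rev response element for nuclear export of the full-length RNA, and a cPPT/CTS element that aids nuclear import. It ends in a ΔU3 3' LTR, which inactivates LTR promoter activity after integration, and an SV40 polyadenylation signal. Two expression units lie between the LTRs. An SV40 early promoter drives puromycin N-acetyltransferase for selecting transduced mammalian cells, and the strong constitutive EF-1α promoter drives the WNK1 coding sequence of about 7.9 kb. A WPRE downstream enhances transcript stability and expression. The record describes a unique 24-bp barcode used to identify each ORF in pooled screens, but the feature table does not annotate it, so its exact position is not stated. A short U6 promoter fragment annotated between the ORF and the WPRE appears to be only a backbone remnant.
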