Addgene plasmid #144315: TFORF1892
Purpose: Lentiviral vector for overexpressing transcription factor ORFs with unique 24-bp barcodes. Barcodes facilitate identification of transcription factors in pooled screens.
Depositing lab: Feng Zhang. Depositing organization: Broad Institute. Publication: A transcription factor atlas of directed differentiation. Joung J, Ma S, Tay T, Geiger-Schuller KR, Kirchgatterer PC, Verdine VK, Guo B, Arias-Garcia MA, Allen WE, Singh A, Kuksenko O, Abudayyeh OO, Gootenberg JS, Fu Z, Macrae RK, Buenrostro JD, Regev A, Zhang F. Cell. 2023 Jan 5;186(1):209-229.e26. doi: 10.1016/j.cell.2022.11.026. PubMed 36608654.
Backbone
  Vector backbone: pLX_TRC317
  Backbone manufacturer: Broad Institute Genetic Perturbation Platform
  Backbone size w/o insert (bp): 8264
  Vector type: Mammalian Expression, Lentiviral
  Selectable markers: Puromycin
Growth in bacteria
  Bacterial resistance: Ampicillin, 100 μg/mL
  Growth temperature: 37°C
  Growth strain: NEB Stable
  Copy number: High Copy
Gene/Insert
  Gene/Insert name: WNK1
  Species: H. sapiens (human)
  Insert size (bp): 8006
  Entrez Gene: WNK1 (a.k.a. HSAN2, HSN2, KDP, PPP1R167, PRKWNK1, PSK, p65)
  Promoter: EF1a
  Cloning method: Unknown
  Sequencing primers: 5′ GGGTGGAGACTGAAGTTAGGCCAG; 3′ CACATAGCGTAAAAGGAGCAACATAG
Terms and licenses: Academic/Nonprofit Terms; Industry Terms: Not Available to Industry
Depositor comments: NM_213655,ENST00000340908 . The transcription factor ORF portion of this plasmid was synthesized by Genewiz. Please test multiple small colonies in case of plasmid recombination. To make this collection available in a timely manner, a portion of this collection was not fully sequenced by Addgene. If an Addgene verified full plasmid sequence is not available, please contact us prior to placing an order to request the full sequence.
How to cite: TFORF1892 was a gift from Feng Zhang (Addgene plasmid # 144315 ; http://n2t.net/addgene:144315 ; RRID:Addgene_144315)
