>Addgene plasmid #144315 | TFORF1892 | depositor partial sequence | sequence record 285060 | Insert
ACCGCCACCATGTCTGGCGGCGCCGCAGAGAAGCAGAGCAGCACTCCCGGTTCCCTGTTCCTCTCGCCGC
CGGCTCCTGCCCCCAAGAATGGCTCCAGCTCCGATTCCTCCGTGGGGGAGAAACTGGGAGCCGCGGCCGC
CGACGCTGTGACCGGCAGGACCGAGGAGTACAGGCGCCGCCGCCACACTATGGACAAGGACAGCCGTGGG
GCGGCCGCGACCACTACCACCACTGAGCACCGCTTCTTCCGCCGGAGCGTCATCTGTGACTCCAATGCCA
CTGCACTGGAGCTTCCCGGCCTTCCTCTTTCCCTGCCCCAGCCCAGCATCCCCGCGGCTGTCCCGCAGAG
TGCTCCACCGGAGCCCCACCGGGAAGAGACCGTGACCGCCACCGCCACTTCCCAGGTAGCCCAGCAGCCT
CCAGCCGCTGCCGCCCCTGGGGAACAGGCCGTCGCGGGCCCTGCCCCCTCGACTGTCCCCAGCAGTACCA
GCAAAGACCGCCCAGTGTCCCAGCCTAGCCTTGTGGGGAGCAAAGAGGAGCCGCCGCCGGCGAGAAGTGG
CAGCGGCGGCGGCAGCGCCAAGGAGCCACAGGAGGAACGGAGCCAGCAGCAGGATGATATCGAAGAGCTG
GAGACCAAGGCCGTGGGAATGTCTAACGATGGCCGCTTTCTCAAGTTTGACATCGAAATCGGCAGAGGCT
CCTTTAAGACGGTCTACAAAGGTCTGGACACTGAAACCACCGTGGAAGTCGCCTGGTGTGAACTGCAGGA
TCGAAAATTAACAAAGTCTGAGAGGCAGAGATTTAAAGAAGAAGCTGAAATGTTAAAAGGTCTTCAGCAT
CCCAATATTGTTAGATTTTATGATTCCTGGGAATCCACAGTAAAAGGAAAGAAGTGCATTGTTTTGGTGA
CTGAACTTATGACGTCTGGAACACTTAAAACGTATCTGAAAAGGTTTAAAGTGATGAAGATCAAAGTTCT
AAGAAGCTGGTGCCGTCAGATCCTTAAAGGTCTTCAGTTTCTTCATACTCGAACTCCACCTATCATTCAC
CGCGATCTTAAATGTGACAACATCTTTATCACCGGCCCTACTGGCTCAGTCAAGATTGGAGACCTCGGTC
TGGCAACCCTGAAGCGGGCTTCTTTTGCCAAGAGTGTGATAGGTACCCCAGAGTTCATGGCCCCTGAGAT
GTATGAGGAGAAATATGATGAATCCGTTGACGTTTATGCTTTTGGGATGTGCATGCTTGAGATGGCTACA
TCTGAATATCCTTACTCGGAGTGCCAAAATGCTGCACAGATCTACCGTCGCGTGACCAGTGGGGTGAAGC
CAGCCAGTTTTGACAAAGTAGCAATTCCTGAAGTGAAGGAAATTATTGAAGGATGCATACGACAAAACAA
AGATGAAAGATATTCCATCAAAGACCTTTTGAACCATGCCTTCTTCCAAGAGGAAACAGGAGTACGGGTA
GAATTAGCAGAAGAAGATGATGGAGAAAAAATAGCCATAAAATTATGGCTACGTATTGAAGATATTAAGA
AATTAAAGGGAAAATACAAAGATAATGAAGCTATTGAGTTTTCTTTTGATTTAGAGAGAGATGTCCCAGA
AGATGTTGCACAAGAAATGGTAGAGTCTGGGTATGTCTGTGAAGGTGATCACAAGACCATGGCTAAAGCT
ATCAAAGACAGAGTATCATTAATTAAGAGGAAACGAGAGCAGCGGCAGTTGGTACGGGAGGAGCAAGAAA
AAAAAAAGCAGGAAGAGAGCAGTCTCAAACAGCAGGTAGAACAATCCAGTGCTTCCCAGACAGGAATCAA
GCAGCTCCCTTCTGCTAGCACCGGCATACCTACTGCTTCTACCACTTCAGCTTCAGTTTCTACACAAGTA
GAACCTGAAGAACCTGAGGCAGATCAACATCAACAACTACAGTACCAGCAACCCAGTATATCTGTGTTAT
CTGATGGGACGGTTGACAGTGGTCAGGGATCCTCTGTCTTCACAGAATCTCGAGTGAGCAGCCAACAGAC
AGTTTCATATGGTTCCCAACATGAACAGGCACATTCTACAGGCACAGTCCCAGGGCATATACCTTCTACT
GTCCAAGCACAGTCTCAGCCCCATGGGGTATATCCACCCTCAAGTGTGCCTCGTCGTGGCCGTAGCATGT
CGGTTTGTGTTCCCATCTTTCTGCTGTTGCCTCTGTGTCCCGCATCTCTCCCAGTGCTCTTCCACCCCAC
CGCCAGTACTGTCTGCACCTCTTTCTCCTTCCCTCCTCCGGACTGCCCCGAGGAAACTTTTGCCGAAAAG
CTTTCTAAAGCATTGGAGAGTGTCCTGCCTATGCACTCTGCCTCTCAGCGCAAGCACCGACGCTCCAGCC
TGCCTTCCCTCTTTGTCAGTACTCCTCAGTCCATGGCGCATCCGTGTGGGGGGACCCCAACATACCCAGA
ATCACAGATATTTTTCCCAACTATTCATGAACGTCCAGTTTCTTTTTCACCACCTCCCACCTGCCCACCG
AAAGTAGCCATTTCCCAGCGGCGTAAGAGCACCTCCTTCCTGGAAGCCCAAACTCACCACTTCCAACCCC
TGCTGAGGACTGTTGGCCAAAGTCTTCTTCCACCTGGTGGCAGCCCAACTAACTGGACACCAGAGGCCGT
AGTTATGTTGGGTACTACAGCCAGTAGAGTAACTGGAGAGTCATGTGAGATACAGGTCCATCCTATGTTT
GAACCATCTCAAGTTTACAGTGACTATAGACCTGGACTAGTACTTCCAGAAGAAGCTCACTATTTTATTC
CTCAGGAAGCAGTGTATGTAGCTGGGGTACATTACCAGGCCCGGGTGGCAGAACAGTATGAGGGCATTCC
ATACAACTCATCAGTACTGTCAAGTCCTATGAAACAGATACCTGAACAGAAGCCAGTACAAGGGGGCCCT
ACTTCAAGTTCTGTCTTTGAATTTCCATCTGGACAGGCTTTCCTGGTAGGACACCTTCAGAATCTAAGAT
TAGATTCTGGATTGGGTCCGGGATCTCCCCTCTCTAGTATTTCTGCACCTATCAGTACAGATGCTACACG
TTTGAAATTTCACCCTGTCTTTGTTCCTCATTCTGCGCCTGCTGTGTTAACTCATAACAATGAGAGCAGA
AGCAACTGTGTATTTGAATTTCATGTTCACACACCAAGCTCCTCTTCAGGAGAAGGAGGTGGAATTTTAC
CTCAGCGTGTTTACCGAAATCGGCAGGTTGCAGTGGACTTGAATCAAGAAGAACTGCCTCCTCAATCAGT
TGGATTACATGGCTACTTGCAGCCTGTGACTGAAGAAAAGCATAATTACCATGCCCCAGAATTGACCGTT
TCTGTGGTAGAGCCTATCGGACAGAACTGGCCAATAGGAAGCCCAGAATATTCCAGTGATTCCTCACAAA
TCACTTCTTCAGACCCCAGTGATTTTCAGTCACCTCCCCCTACAGGGGGAGCAGCTGCACCTTTTGGCTC
TGACGTCTCAATGCCCTTTATCCATCTGCCTCAGACAGTGTTACAAGAATCCCCACTTTTCTTCTGTTTC
CCCCAAGGAACCACATCTCAGCAGGTCTTAACTGCCTCATTTTCTTCAGGAGGATCTGCACTTCATCCAC
AGGCACAGGGGCAGAGCCAGGGTCAGCCATCCTCAAGTAGCTTAACAGGGGTTTCATCTTCCCAACCCAT
ACAACATCCTCAGCAGCAGCAGGGAATACAGCAGACAGCCCCTCCTCAACAGACAGTGCAGTATTCACTT
TCACAGACATCAACCTCCAGTGAGGCCACTACTGCACAGCCAGTGAGTCAGCCTCAAGCTCCACAAGTCT
TGCCTCAAGTATCAGCTGGAAAACAGAGTACTCAGGGAGTCTCTCAGGTTGCTCCTGCAGAGCCAGTTGC
AGTAGCACAGACCCAAGCTACCCAGCCGACCACTTTGGCTTCCTCTGTAGACAGTGCACATTCAGATGTT
GCTTCAGGTATGAGTGATGGCAATGAGAACGTCCCATCTTCCAGTGGAAGGCATGAAGGAAGAACTACAA
AACGGCATTACCGAAAATCTGTAAGGAGTCGCTCTCGACATGAAAAAACTTCACGCCCAAAATTAAGAAT
TTTGAATGTTTCAAATAAAGGAGACCGAGTAGTAGAATGTCAATTAGAGACTCATAATAGGAAAATGGTT
ACATTCAAATTTGACCTAGATGGTGACAACCCCGAGGAGATAGCAACAATTATGGTGAACAATGACTTTA
TTCTAGCAATAGAGAGAGAGTCGTTTGTGGATCAAGTGCGAGAAATTATTGAAAAAGCTGATGAAATGCT
CAGTGAGGATGTCAGTGTGGAACCAGAGGGTGATCAGGGATTGGAGAGTCTACAAGGAAAGGATGACTAT
GGCTTTTCAGGTTCTCAGAAATTGGAAGGAGAGTTCAAACAACCAATTCCTGCGTCTTCCATGCCACAGC
AAATAGGCATTCCTACCAGTTCTTTAACTCAAGTTGTTCATTCTGCGGGAAGGCGGTTTATAGTGAGTCC
TGTGCCAGAAAGCCGATTACGAGAATCAAAAGTTTTCCCCAGTGAAATAACAGATACAGTTGCTGCCTCT
ACAGCTCAGAGCCCTGGAATGAACTTGTCTCACTCTGCATCATCCCTTAGTCTACAACAGGCCTTTTCTG
AACTTAGACGTGCCCAAATGACAGAAGGACCCAACACAGCACCTCCAAACTTTAGTCATACAGGACCAAC
ATTTCCAGTAGTACCTCCTTTCTTAAGTAGCATTGCTGGAGTCCCAACCACAGCAGCAGCCACAGCACCA
GTCCCTGCAACAAGCAGCCCTCCTAATGACATTTCCACATCAGTAATTCAGTCTGAGGTTACAGTGCCCA
CTGAAGAGGGGATTGCTGGAGTTGCCACCAGCACAGGTGTGGTAACTTCAGGTGGTCTCCCCATACCACC
TGTGTCTGAATCACCAGTACTTTCCAGCGTAGTTTCAAGTATCACAATACCTGCAGTTGTCTCAATATCT
ACTACATCCCCGTCACTTCAAGTCCCCACATCCACATCTGAGATCGTTGTTTCTAGTACAGCACTGTATC
CTTCAGTAACAGTTTCAGCAACTTCAGCCTCTGCAGGGGGCAGTACTGCTACCCCAGGTCCTAAGCCTCC
AGCTGTAGTATCTCAGCAGGCAGCAGGCAGCACTACTGTGGGAGCCACATTAACATCAGTTTCTACCACC
ACTTCATTCCCAAGCACAGCTTCACAGCTGTGCATTCAGCTTAGCAGCAGTACTTCTACTCCTACTTTAG
CTGAAACCGTGGTAGTTAGCGCACACTCACTAGATAAGACATCTCATAGCAGTACAACTGGATTGGCTTT
CTCCCTCTCTGCACCATCTTCCTCTTCCTCTCCTGGAGCAGGAGTGTCTAGTTATATTTCTCAGCCTGGT
GGGCTGCATCCTTTGGTCATTCCATCAGTGATAGCTTCTACTCCTATTCTTCCCCAAGCAGCAGGACCTA
CTTCTACACCTTTATTACCCCAAGTACCTAGTATCCCACCCTTGGTACAGCCTGTTGCCAATGTGCCTGC
TGTACAGCAGACACTAATTCATAGTCAGCCTCAACCAGCTTTGCTTCCCAACCAGCCCCATACTCATTGT
CCTGAAGTAGATTCTGATACACAACCCAAAGCTCCTGGAATTGATGACATAAAGACTCTAGAAGAAAAGC
TGCGGTCTCTGTTCAGTGAACACAGCTCATCTGGAGCTCAGCATGCCTCTGTCTCACTGGAGACCTCACT
AGTCATAGAGAGCACTGTCACACCAGGCATCCCAACTACTGCTGTTGCACCAAGCAAACTCCTGACTTCT
ACCACAAGTACTTGCTTACCACCAACCAATTTACCACTAGGAACAGTTGCTTTGCCAGTTACACCAGTGG
TCACACCTGGGCAAGTTTCTACCCCAGTCAGCACTACTACATCAGGAGTGAAACCTGGAACTGCTCCCTC
CAAGCCACCTCTAACTAAGGCTCCGGTGCTGCCAGTGGGTACTGAACTTCCAGCAGGTACTCTACCCAGC
GAGCAGCTGCCACCTTTTCCAGGACCTTCTCTAACCCAGTCCCAGCAACCTCTAGAGGATCTTGATGCTC
AATTGAGAAGAACACTTAGTCCAGAGATGATCACAGTGACTTCTGCGGTTGGTCCTGTGTCCATGGCGGC
TCCAACAGCAATCACAGAAGCAGGAACACAGCCTCAGAAGGGTGTTTCTCAAGTCAAAGAAGGCCCTGTC
CTAGCAACTAGTTCAGGAGCTGGTGTTTTTAAGATGGGACGATTTCAGGTTTCTGTTGCAGCAGACGGTG
CCCAGAAAGAGGGTAAAAATAAGTCAGAAGATGCAAAGTCTGTTCATTTTGAATCCAGCACCTCAGAGTC
CTCAGTGCTATCAAGTAGTAGTCCAGAGAGTACCTTGGTGAAACCAGAGCCGAATGGCATAACCATCCCT
GGTATCTCTTCAGATGTGCCAGAGAGTGCCCACAAAACTACTGCCTCAGAGGCAAAGTCAGACACTGGGC
AGCCTACCAAGGTTGGACGTTTTCAGGTGACAACTACAGCAAACAAAGTGGGTCGTTTCTCTGTATCAAA
AACTGAGGACAAGATCACTGACACAAAGAAAGAAGGACCAGTGGCATCTCCTCCTTTTATGGATTTGGAA
CAAGCTGTTCTTCCTGCTGTGATACCAAAGAAAGAGAAGCCTGAACTGTCAGAGCCTTCACATCTAAATG
GGCCGTCTTCTGACCCGGAGGCCGCTTTTTTAAGTAGGGATGTGGATGATGGTTCCGGTAGTCCACACTC
GCCCCATCAGCTGAGCTCAAAGAGCCTTCCTAGCCAGAATCTAAGTCAAAGCCTTAGTAATTCATTTAAC
TCCTCTTACATGAGTAGCGACAATGAGTCAGATATCGAAGATGAAGACTTAAAGTTAGAGCTGCGACGAC
TACGAGATAAACATCTCAAAGAGATTCAGGACCTGCAGAGTCGCCAGAAGCATGAAATTGAATCTTTGTA
TACCAAACTGGGCAAGGTGCCCCCTGCTGTTATTATTCCCCCAGCTGCTCCCCTTTCAGGGAGAAGACGA
CGACCCACTAAAAGCAAAGGCAGCAAATCTAGTCGAAGCAGTTCCTTGGGGAATAAAAGCCCCCAGCTTT
CAGGTAACCTGTCTGGTCAGAGTGCAGCTTCAGTCTTGCACCCCCAGCAGACCCTCCACCCTCCTGGCAA
CATCCCAGAGTCCGGGCAGAATCAGCTGTTACAGCCCCTTAAGCCATCTCCCTCCAGTGACAACCTCTAT
TCAGCCTTCACCAGTGATGGTGCCATTTCAGTACCAAGCCTTTCTGCTCCAGGTCAAGGAACCAGCAGCA
CAAACACTGTTGGGGCAACAGTGAACAGCCAAGCCGCCCAAGCTCAGCCTCCTGCCATGACGTCCAGCAG
GAAGGGCACATTCACAGATGACTTGCACAAGTTGGTAGACAATTGGGCCCGAGATGCCATGAATCTCTCA
GGCAGGAGAGGAAGCAAAGGGCACATGAATTACGAGGGCCCTGGAATGGCAAGGAAGTTCTCTGCACCTG
GGCAACTGTGCATCTCCATGACCTCGAACCTGGGTGGCTCTGCCCCCATCTCTGCAGCATCAGCTACCTC
TCTAGGTCACTTCACCAAGTCTATGTGCCCCCCACAGCAGTATGGCTTTCCAGCTACCCCATTTGGCGCT
CAATGGAGTGGGACGGGTGGCCCAGCACCACAGCCACTTGGCCAGTTCCAACCTGTGGGAACTGCCTCCT
TGCAGAATTTCAACATCAGCAATTTGCAGAAATCCATCAGCAACCCCCCAGGCTCCAACCTGCGGACCAC
TTAGTAATGAACTAGTCCGTAACTTGAAAGTATTTCGATTTCTTGGCTTTATATATCTTGTGGAAAGGAC
GAGGCTGATGTCAGGGATGGTGTGAC
