>Addgene plasmid #144315 | TFORF1892 | depositor partial sequence | sequence record 285061 | Barcode
GGCTGATGTCAGGGATGGTGTGAC
